Addgene plasmid #242559: pME-zFUCCI-P2A-H2A-tdiRFP (JDW 1380)
Purpose: Gateway middle entry clone containing a zebrafish FUCCI reporter followed by H2A tdiRFP reporter; For visualizing cell cycle state.
Depositing lab: Joshua Wythe. Depositing organization: University of Virginia. Publication: MultiSite Assembly of Gateway Induced Clones (MAGIC): a flexible cloning toolbox for use in vertebrate model systems. Gillespie WB 3rd, Zhang Y, Ruiz OE, Cerda J 3rd, Ortiz-Guzman J, Sherman M, Turner WD, Largoza G, Mosser LE, Fujimoto E, Chien CB, Kwan KM, Arenkiel BR, Devine WP, Wythe JD. Development. 2025 Nov 15;152(22):dev204308. doi: 10.1242/dev.204308. Epub 2025 Nov 13. PubMed 41230856.
Backbone
  Vector backbone: pDONR221
  Vector type: Gateway subcloning
Growth in bacteria
  Bacterial resistance: Kanamycin, 50 μg/mL
  Growth temperature: 37°C
  Growth strain: NEB Stable
  Copy number: High Copy
Gene/Insert
  Gene/Insert name: mCerulean-zGeminin(1-100) P2A mCherry-zCdt1(1-190)
  Species: Synthetic
  Cloning method: Gateway Cloning
Terms and licenses: Academic/Nonprofit Terms; Industry Terms: Not Available to Industry
Depositor comments: Please visit https://doi.org/10.1101/2024.07.13.603267 for bioRxiv preprint.
How to cite: pME-zFUCCI-P2A-H2A-tdiRFP (JDW 1380) was a gift from Joshua Wythe (Addgene plasmid # 242559 ; http://n2t.net/addgene:242559 ; RRID:Addgene_242559)
