[The description below was written by a language model from this plasmid's Addgene catalogue record and pLannotate feature annotations shown in this document.]
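Description:
pME-zFUCCI-P2A-H2A-tdiRFP (JDW 1380) is a Gateway middle entry clone built on the pDONR221 backbone. It is intended as a subcloning intermediate rather than as an expression vector in its own right. It is maintained in E. coli through a high-copy ColE1/pUC-type origin and selected with kanamycin via the KanR aminoglycoside phosphotransferase gene. The payload lies between attL1 and attL2 sites, which allow LR recombination to transfer it into a destination vector, typically together with a 5′ entry clone that supplies the promoter. No eukaryotic promoter or polyadenylation signal is annotated inside the cassette, as expected for a promoterless middle element. The rrnB T1/T2 terminators upstream of attL1 and the T7 promoter beyond attL2 are standard pDONR backbone features, as are the short lacI and lacZα fragments.

The insert is a synthetic, single open reading frame split by P2A ribosome-skipping peptides into three products. The first is mCerulean, preceded by a 3xFLAG tag and, according to the insert name, fused to zebrafish Geminin residues 1–100. The second is mCherry fused to zebrafish Cdt1 residues 1–190. The two degron segments are not annotated individually, but they correspond to the unannotated gaps after each fluorescent protein. In FUCCI reporters, the Cdt1 fragment accumulates in G1 and the Geminin fragment in S/G2/M, so the red-to-cyan balance reports cell cycle phase. The third product is an H2A-family histone, matched by the annotation to the H2A.Z-type variant, fused to tandem-dimer iRFP. This consists of two iRFP713 copies joined by a linker that matches part of tdTomato. It provides a constant near-infrared chromatin label for finding and tracking nuclei whatever their cycle state. The construct belongs to a modular multisite Gateway toolkit for vertebrate models and is used to visualise cell cycle state.
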