Features (pLannotate 1.2.2; 18 found; start..end, strand, type, name):
    121..213     +  CDS            lacI (fragment): lac repressor; lacI; The lac repressor binds to the lac operator to inhibit transcription in E. coli. This inhibition can be relieved by adding lactose or isopropyl-β-D-thiogalactopyranoside (IPTG).
    268..295     -  terminator     rrnB T2 terminator: transcription terminator T2 from the E. coli rrnB gene
    427..470     +  terminator     rrnB T1 terminator: Escherichia coli rrnB; transcription terminator T1 from the E. coli rrnB gene
    517..553     -  CDS            lacZα (fragment): LacZα fragment of β-galactosidase; lacZ fragment
    569..668     +  protein_bind   attL1: mutant version of attL; recombination site for the Gateway® LR reaction LR Clonase™
    699..764     +  CDS            3xFLAG: three tandem FLAG® epitope tags, followed by an enterokinase cleavage site
    777..1493    +  CDS            mCerulean: mCerulean is a basic (constitutively fluorescent) cyan fluorescent protein published in 2005, derived from Aequorea victoria. It is reported to be a very rapidly-maturing monomer.
   1833..1889    +  CDS            P2A: 2A peptide from porcine teschovirus-1 polyprotein Eukaryotic ribosomes fail to insert a peptide bond between the Gly and Pro residues, yielding separate polypeptides.
   1890..2597    +  CDS            mCherry: mCherry is a basic (constitutively fluorescent) red fluorescent protein published in 2004, derived from Discosoma sp.. It is reported to be a very rapidly-maturing monomer with low acid sensitivity.
   3213..3268    +  CDS            P2A (fragment): 2A peptide from porcine teschovirus-1 polyprotein Eukaryotic ribosomes fail to insert a peptide bond between the Gly and Pro residues, yielding separate polypeptides.
   3276..3659    +  CDS            H2AZ2: H2AV_CHICK - Also known as H2AF. Experimental evidence at protein level: Swiss-Prot protein existence level 1. Variant histone H2A which replaces conventional H2A in a subset of nucleosomes. Nucleosomes wrap and compact DNA into chromatin, limiting DNA accessibility to the cellular machineries which require DNA as a template. Histones thereby play a central role in transcription regulation, DNA repair, DNA replication and chromosomal stability. DNA accessibility is regulated via a complex set of post- translational modifications of histones, also called histone code, and nucleosome remodeling.
   3678..4625    +  CDS            iRFP713: iRFP713 is a basic (constitutively fluorescent) near ir fluorescent protein published in 2011, derived from Rhodopseudomonas palustris. It has low acid sensitivity. It requires the cofactor biliverdin for fluorescence.
   4626..4703    +  CDS            tdTomato (fragment): tdTomato is a basic (constitutively fluorescent) orange fluorescent protein published in 2004, derived from Discosoma sp.. It is reported to be a somewhat slowly-maturing tandem dimer with low acid sensitivity.
   4704..5648    +  CDS            iRFP713: iRFP713 is a basic (constitutively fluorescent) near ir fluorescent protein published in 2011, derived from Rhodopseudomonas palustris. It has low acid sensitivity. It requires the cofactor biliverdin for fluorescence.
   5696..5795    -  protein_bind   attL2: mutant version of attL; recombination site for the Gateway® LR reaction LR Clonase™
   5813..5831    -  promoter       T7 promoter: promoter for bacteriophage T7 RNA polymerase
   5965..6774    +  CDS            KanR: aminoglycoside phosphotransferase; aph(3')-Ia; confers resistance to kanamycin in bacteria or G418 (Geneticin®) in eukaryotes
   6921..7509    +  rep_origin     ori: high-copy-number ColE1/pMB1/pBR322/pUC origin of replication
>Addgene plasmid #242559 | pME-zFUCCI-P2A-H2A-tdiRFP (JDW 1380) | addgene full sequence | sequence record 486846 | Addgene NGS Result
CTTTCCTGCGTTATCCCCTGATTCTGTGGATAACCGTATTACCGCCTTTGAGTGAGCTGATACCGCTCGC
CGCAGCCGAACGACCGAGCGCAGCGAGTCAGTGAGCGAGGAAGCGGAAGAGCGCCCAATACGCAAACCGC
CTCTCCCCGCGCGTTGGCCGATTCATTAATGCAGCTGGCACGACAGGTTTCCCGACTGGAAAGCGGGCAG
TGAGCGCAACGCAATTAATACGCGTACCGCTAGCCAGGAAGAGTTTGTAGAAACGCAAAAAGGCCATCCG
TCAGGATGGCCTTCTGCTTAGTTTGATGCCTGGCAGTTTATGGCGGGCGTCCTGCCCGCCACCCTCCGGG
CCGTTGCTTCACAACGTTCAAATCCGCTCCCGGCGGATTTGTCCTACTCAGGAGAGCGTTCACCGACAAA
CAACAGATAAAACGAAAGGCCCAGTCTTCCGACTGAGCCTTTCGTTTTATTTGATGCCTGGCAGTTCCCT
ACTCTCGCGTTAACGCTAGCATGGATGTTTTCCCAGTCACGACGTTGTAAAACGACGGCCAGTCTTAAGC
TCGGGCCCCAAATAATGATTTTATTTTGACTGATAGTGACCTGTTCGTTGCAACACATTGATGAGCAATG
CTTTTTTATAATGCCAACTTTGTACAAAAAAGCAGGCTCCTTAGCCGGGATCCCTTCGATTGGAGATGGA
CTACAAAGACCATGACGGTGATTATAAAGATCATGACATCGACTACAAGGATGACGATGACAAGCTCAGA
TCCACCATGGTGAGCAAGGGCGAGGAGCTGTTCACCGGGGTGGTGCCCATCCTGGTCGAGCTGGACGGCG
ACGTAAACGGCCACAAGTTCAGCGTGTCCGGCGAGGGCGAGGGCGATGCCACCTACGGCAAGCTGACCCT
GAAGTTCATCTGCACCACCGGCAAGCTGCCCGTGCCCTGGCCCACCCTCGTGACCACCCTGACCTGGGGC
GTGCAGTGCTTCGCCCGCTACCCCGACCACATGAAGCAGCACGACTTCTTCAAGTCCGCCATGCCCGAAG
GCTACGTCCAGGAGCGCACCATCTTCTTCAAGGACGACGGCAACTACAAGACCCGCGCCGAGGTGAAGTT
CGAGGGCGACACCCTGGTGAACCGCATCGAGCTGAAGGGCATCGACTTCAAGGAGGACGGCAACATCCTG
GGGCACAAGCTGGAGTACAACGCCATCAGCGACAACGTCTATATCACCGCCGACAAGCAGAAGAACGGCA
TCAAGGCCAACTTCAAGATCCGCCACAACATCGAGGACGGCAGCGTGCAGCTCGCCGACCACTACCAGCA
GAACACCCCCATCGGCGACGGCCCCGTGCTGCTGCCCGACAACCACTACCTGAGCACCCAGTCCAAGCTG
TCGAAAGATCCCAACGAAAAGAGAGACCACATGGTCCTTCTTGAGTTTGTAACAGCTGCTGGGATTACAC
ATGGCATGGATGAACTATACAAAGGATATCCATCACACTGGCGGCCGCTCGAGATGAGTTCCATCAGAAG
ACCAAAGAATGCAGAAAACCCGTCTGAAAACATCAAGAAATTCCTGGTAGCGCCAACATCTGGAGCAGGA
ATGGGGAGGAGGACGCTTCAGGTGCTTCAGCCCTCTGCTGTAAACAAAAACCTTGGTCGTATAATTGAGA
ATGGTAAAGCAGTGGCCAAAAGGAAGATGTGGAGCGCCGAGCAAGTTAAGGGTTCAAAGAGAGTCAAAGC
AGAGGTGGCTGTCAAATCCACAAATGCAGAAAATGAAAACCAGCCTGAGGGGGTCACACAAGAGGCCTAT
GAGGGATCTGGAGCCACGAACTTCTCTCTGTTAAAGCAAGCAGGAGACGTGGAAGAAAACCCCGGTCCTA
TGGTGAGCAAGGGCGAGGAGGATAACATGGCCATCATCAAGGAGTTCATGCGCTTCAAGGTGCACATGGA
GGGCTCCGTGAACGGCCACGAGTTCGAGATCGAGGGCGAGGGCGAGGGCCGCCCCTACGAGGGCACCCAG
ACCGCCAAGCTGAAGGTGACCAAGGGTGGCCCCCTGCCCTTCGCCTGGGACATCCTGTCCCCTCAGTTCA
TGTACGGCTCCAAGGCCTACGTGAAGCACCCCGCCGACATCCCCGACTACTTGAAGCTGTCCTTCCCCGA
GGGCTTCAAGTGGGAGCGCGTGATGAACTTCGAGGACGGCGGCGTGGTGACCGTGACCCAGGACTCCTCC
CTGCAGGACGGCGAGTTCATCTACAAGGTGAAGCTGCGCGGCACCAACTTCCCCTCCGACGGCCCCGTAA
TGCAGAAGAAGACCATGGGCTGGGAGGCCTCCTCCGAGCGGATGTACCCCGAGGACGGCGCCCTGAAGGG
CGAGATCAAGCAGAGGCTGAAGCTGAAGGACGGCGGCCACTACGACGCTGAGGTCAAGACCACCTACAAG
GCCAAGAAGCCCGTGCAGCTGCCCGGCGCCTACAACGTCAACATCAAGTTGGACATCACCTCCCACAACG
AGGACTACACCATCGTGGAACAGTACGAACGCGCCGAGGGCCGCCACTCCACCGGCGGCATGGACGAGCT
GTACAAGGGATATCCATCACACTGGCGGCCGCTCGAGATGGCTCAAGCTCGTGTTACTGATTATTTTGCA
CAGAGTAAAAAAGCTGGTGTTTCTCGATCTTTACGGTCTAAGGGACAAAAGGTGTCCGGGGATGTAGTAG
AATCAGCGGTGATCAATAAACCGAGGAGTTCGAGCAGAGCGTCCGGTTCTTCACGCAAAGCGACGCACAG
TGAGATCACCACAGCAGAGCCGCAGAAACAAACTCAGCTGGAGTTTCTCAAAGTCATCGACGAGGCTTTA
TCGACGGAGACTGCAGATACCGTCGCGGATTCGCGTGATGTGAAGATTGAGGGCTTAACGGCGAGTCCCA
GGACCCCTAAGCGGAGTTCACCGGAGTTCGACGTGTGTTCGGTGTTGTTTCCGTCCACAGCCGAGCTGCA
TAGCAGCGCCAAGAAGCGGCAGAGACTCAACGCGGGCCACAACTGCAGGAGCTCACCGGAGGAGCGCGCT
GGACAGAAAACTGCGAGGAAAAAACTCTATCTACTGGCAAGCGACGACAAAGTAAAGACCACTGAGCCCT
TGGCCAGCAGCAGCCCTCAGGCACCTCAACAAACTGCCCGCAAAGAGCGATCTGGCAGCGGCGCCACGAA
CTTCTCTCTGTTAAAGCAAGCAGGCGACGTGGAAGAAAACCCCGGTCCCGGTACCATGGCAGGTGGAAAA
GCAGGTAAAGACAGTGGAAAAGCCAAGACGAAAGCCGTCTCCAGGTCTCAGAGAGCTGGTCTGCAGTTCC
CTGTAGGTCGTATCCACAGGCACCTGAAGACCCGAACCACCAGCCATGGCCGTGTCGGAGCTACAGCTGC
GGTTTACAGTGCTGCTATCCTGGAGTATCTCACCGCTGAGGTGCTGGAGTTGGCTGGAAACGCTTCTAAG
GATCTGAAGGTGAAGCGAATCACTCCCAGACATTTACAGCTGGCCATCCGCGGAGACGAGGAGCTGGACT
CGCTTATCAAGGCCACCATTGCTGGAGGAGGAGTCATTCCTCACATCCACAAGTCTCTGATTGGTAAGAA
GGGCCAGCAGAAAACCGCAGATCCACCGGTCGACACCATGGCCGAAGGGAGCGTGGCAAGACAGCCCGAT
CTGCTGACATGCGACGACGAACCAATCCACATTCCAGGAGCTATCCAGCCTCATGGACTGCTGCTGGCTC
TGGCCGCTGACATGACTATCGTGGCAGGCTCTGATAACCTGCCAGAGCTGACCGGGCTGGCTATCGGAGC
ACTGATTGGCCGGTCCGCAGCCGACGTGTTCGATTCTGAGACTCACAATAGACTGACCATCGCCCTGGCT
GAACCTGGGGCTGCAGTGGGAGCCCCAATTACCGTCGGCTTCACAATGCGAAAGGACGCTGGCTTTATCG
GGTCCTGGCACCGCCATGATCAGCTGATTTTTCTGGAGCTGGAACCACCTCAGAGAGACGTGGCAGAGCC
ACAGGCTTTCTTTCGGAGAACAAACAGCGCCATCAGGCGCCTGCAGGCCGCTGAGACTCTGGAATCCGCT
TGCGCAGCCGCTGCACAGGAAGTGAGGAAGATCACCGGGTTCGATCGCGTCATGATCTACAGATTCGCCT
CAGACTTTAGCGGAGAAGTGATCGCAGAAGATCGCTGTGCCGAGGTCGAAAGTAAACTGGGCCTGCATTA
CCCAGCCTCAACCGTGCCTGCACAGGCACGACGGCTGTATACAATCAACCCCGTGCGGATCATTCCCGAC
ATTAATTACAGACCAGTGCCCGTCACACCTGACCTGAACCCAGTGACTGGGAGGCCCATTGATCTGAGCT
TCGCCATTCTGCGCAGCGTGTCCCCTGTCCACCTGGAGTTTATGAGGAATATCGGAATGCATGGCACCAT
GTCTATCAGTATTCTGAGAGGCGAAAGGCTGTGGGGGCTGATCGTGTGCCACCATCGGACACCTTACTAT
GTGGACCTGGACGGCAGGCAGGCTTGTGAACTGGTGGCTCAGGTGCTGGCTTGGCAGATTGGCGTGATGA
AGGAGGGGCATGGCACCGGCAGCACCGGCAGCGGCAGCAGCGGCCGCTCCGGCACCGCCTCCTCCGAGGA
CAACAACATGGCCGCCGAAGGGAGCGTGGCAAGACAGCCCGATCTGCTGACATGCGACGACGAACCAATC
CACATTCCAGGAGCTATCCAGCCTCATGGACTGCTGCTGGCTCTGGCCGCTGACATGACTATCGTGGCAG
GCTCTGATAACCTGCCAGAGCTGACCGGGCTGGCTATCGGAGCACTGATTGGCCGGTCCGCAGCCGACGT
GTTCGATTCTGAGACTCACAATAGACTGACCATCGCCCTGGCTGAACCTGGGGCTGCAGTGGGAGCCCCA
ATTACCGTCGGCTTCACAATGCGAAAGGACGCTGGCTTTATCGGGTCCTGGCACCGCCATGATCAGCTGA
TTTTTCTGGAGCTGGAACCACCTCAGAGAGACGTGGCAGAGCCACAGGCTTTCTTTCGGAGAACAAACAG
CGCCATCAGGCGCCTGCAGGCCGCTGAGACTCTGGAATCCGCTTGCGCAGCCGCTGCACAGGAAGTGAGG
AAGATCACCGGGTTCGATCGCGTCATGATCTACAGATTCGCCTCAGACTTTAGCGGAGAAGTGATCGCAG
AAGATCGCTGTGCCGAGGTCGAAAGTAAACTGGGCCTGCATTACCCAGCCTCAACCGTGCCTGCACAGGC
ACGACGGCTGTATACAATCAACCCCGTGCGGATCATTCCCGACATTAATTACAGACCAGTGCCCGTCACA
CCTGACCTGAACCCAGTGACTGGGAGGCCCATTGATCTGAGCTTCGCCATTCTGCGCAGCGTGTCCCCTG
TCCACCTGGAGTTTATGAGGAATATCGGAATGCATGGCACCATGTCTATCAGTATTCTGAGAGGCGAAAG
GCTGTGGGGGCTGATCGTGTGCCACCATCGGACACCTTACTATGTGGACCTGGACGGCAGGCAGGCTTGT
GAACTGGTGGCTCAGGTGCTGGCTTGGCAGATTGGCGTGATGAAGGAGGAATAACTCGAGTAATGATAAA
CTAGTGTTTAAACTACGTAACTAGGACCCAGCTTTCTTGTACAAAGTTGGCATTATAAGAAAGCATTGCT
TATCAATTTGTTGCAACGAACAGGTCACTATCAGTCAAAATAAAATCATTATTTGCCATCCAGCTGATAT
CCCCTATAGTGAGTCGTATTACATGGTCATAGCTGTTTCCTGGCAGCTCTGGCCCGTGTCTCAAAATCTC
TGATGTTACATTGCACAAGATAAAAATATATCATCATGAACAATAAAACTGTCTGCTTACATAAACAGTA
ATACAAGGGGTGTTATGAGCCATATTCAACGGGAAACGTCGAGGCCGCGATTAAATTCCAACATGGATGC
TGATTTATATGGGTATAAATGGGCTCGCGATAATGTCGGGCAATCAGGTGCGACAATCTATCGCTTGTAT
GGGAAGCCCGATGCGCCAGAGTTGTTTCTGAAACATGGCAAAGGTAGCGTTGCCAATGATGTTACAGATG
AGATGGTCAGACTAAACTGGCTGACGGAATTTATGCCTCTTCCGACCATCAAGCATTTTATCCGTACTCC
TGATGATGCATGGTTACTCACCACTGCGATCCCCGGAAAAACAGCATTCCAGGTATTAGAAGAATATCCT
GATTCAGGTGAAAATATTGTTGATGCGCTGGCAGTGTTCCTGCGCCGGTTGCATTCGATTCCTGTTTGTA
ATTGTCCTTTTAACAGCGATCGCGTATTTCGTCTCGCTCAGGCGCAATCACGAATGAATAACGGTTTGGT
TGATGCGAGTGATTTTGATGACGAGCGTAATGGCTGGCCTGTTGAACAAGTCTGGAAAGAAATGCATAAA
CTTTTGCCATTCTCACCGGATTCAGTCGTCACTCATGGTGATTTCTCACTTGATAACCTTATTTTTGACG
AGGGGAAATTAATAGGTTGTATTGATGTTGGACGAGTCGGAATCGCAGACCGATACCAGGATCTTGCCAT
CCTATGGAACTGCCTCGGTGAGTTTTCTCCTTCATTACAGAAACGGCTTTTTCAAAAATATGGTATTGAT
AATCCTGATATGAATAAATTGCAGTTTCATTTGATGCTCGATGAGTTTTTCTAATCAGAATTGGTTAATT
GGTTGTAACACTGGCAGAGCATTACGCTGACTTGACGGGACGGCGCAAGCTCATGACCAAAATCCCTTAA
CGTGAGTTACGCGTCGTTCCACTGAGCGTCAGACCCCGTAGAAAAGATCAAAGGATCTTCTTGAGATCCT
TTTTTTCTGCGCGTAATCTGCTGCTTGCAAACAAAAAAACCACCGCTACCAGCGGTGGTTTGTTTGCCGG
ATCAAGAGCTACCAACTCTTTTTCCGAAGGTAACTGGCTTCAGCAGAGCGCAGATACCAAATACTGTTCT
TCTAGTGTAGCCGTAGTTAGGCCACCACTTCAAGAACTCTGTAGCACCGCCTACATACCTCGCTCTGCTA
ATCCTGTTACCAGTGGCTGCTGCCAGTGGCGATAAGTCGTGTCTTACCGGGTTGGACTCAAGACGATAGT
TACCGGATAAGGCGCAGCGGTCGGGCTGAACGGGGGGTTCGTGCACACAGCCCAGCTTGGAGCGAACGAC
CTACACCGAACTGAGATACCTACAGCGTGAGCTATGAGAAAGCGCCACGCTTCCCGAAGGGAGAAAGGCG
GACAGGTATCCGGTAAGCGGCAGGGTCGGAACAGGAGAGCGCACGAGGGAGCTTCCAGGGGGAAACGCCT
GGTATCTTTATAGTCCTGTCGGGTTTCGCCACCTCTGACTTGAGCGTCGATTTTTGTGATGCTCGTCAGG
GGGGCGGAGCCTATGGAAAAACGCCAGCAACGCGGCCTTTTTACGGTTCCTGGCCTTTTGCTGGCCTTTT
GCTCACATGTT
